>Addgene plasmid #78144 | pGEX6p-Meis1a | addgene partial sequence | sequence record 147114 | pGEX5 5'-GGGCTGGCAAGCCACGTTTGGTG-3'
GTTCTGTTCCAGGGGCCCCTGGGATCCATGGCGCAAAGGTACGACGACCTACCCCATTATGGGGGTATGG
ATGGAGTAGGCATCCCCTCCACGATGTATGGGGACCCGCATGCAGCCAGGTCCATGCAACCGGTCCACCA
CCTGAACCACGGGCCTCCTCTGCACTCGCATCAGTACCCGCACACAGCTCACACCAACGCCATGGCCCCC
AGCATGGGTTCCTCGGTCAATGACGCTTTAAAGAGAGATAAAGATGCCATTTATGGACACCCCCTCTTCC
CTCTCTTAGCACTGATTTTTGAGAAATGTGAATTAGCTACTTGTACCCCCCGCGAGCCGGGGGTGGCGGG
CGGGGACGTCTGCTCGTCAGAGTCATTCAATGAAGATATAGCGGTGTTCGCCAAACAGATTCGCGCAGAA
AAACCTCTATTCTCTTCTAATCCAGAACTGGATAACTTGATGATTCAAGCCATACAAGTGTTAAGGTTTC
ATCTGTTGGAATTAGAGAAGGTACACGAATTATGTGACAATTTCTGCCACCGGTATATTAGCTGTTTGAA
