>Addgene plasmid #78144 | pGEX6p-Meis1a | addgene partial sequence | sequence record 147444 | pGEX3 5'-CCGGGAGCTGCATGTGTCAGAGG-3'
ATCGTCAGTCAGTCACGATGCGGCCGCTCGAGCGGCCGCAAGCTTGGTACCGATCTCAGATCTATCTCCT
TCTTAAAGTTAAACAAAATTATTACTAGTGTCGAGCATGTAGTGCCACTGCCCCTCCATGCCCATATTCA
TGCCCATTCCACTCATAGGTCCTGGCGCTCTGATGCCCATGTGCTGCTGACCGTCCATTACAAAACCTCC
CATTGGCTGTCCATCAGGGTTATAAGGTGTCCCTTGGCTGACTGCTCGGTTGGACTGGTCTATCATGGGC
TGCACTATTCTTCTCCGGGCATTAATAAACCAATTGTTCACTTGAAGGATGGTAAGTCCTGTATCTTGTG
CCAACTGCTTTTTCTGTTCTTCAGAAGGGTAAGGGTGTGTTAGATGCTGGAACAGCCACGCCCTCATGAT
ATTGGTGGCTACTTTGGGAAAGATGCCACGCTTTTTGTGACGCTTTTTGTCCTTATCAGGGTCATCATCG
TCACCTGTGCTGGGGGAAGCTACACTGTTGTCCAAGCCATCACCTTGCTCACTGCTGTTATCCCCACTGT
GTGAAGTATGGCCACCGCTGGAAGGGCCCGGGGTTCCTCCTGAACGAGTGGATGCCGTGTCATCATGGTC
TCTATTCCAAGAGGGCTGGTCAGTTA
