[The description below was written by a language model from this plasmid's Addgene catalogue record.]
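Description:
pGEX6p-Meis1a is a bacterial expression plasmid built on the commercial pGEX-6p-1 backbone and designed to produce mouse Meis1a as a fusion to glutathione S-transferase (GST) in E. coli. It is propagated in standard cloning strains under ampicillin selection; the record lists the copy number as unknown and includes no feature table, so the origin of replication, promoter and other backbone elements are not explicitly documented here. Vectors of the pGEX-6P series generally drive the GST fusion from an IPTG-inducible tac promoter, carry a lacI repressor gene for tight control, and encode a PreScission protease recognition site between GST and the cloning site. These are properties of the backbone family rather than facts stated for this specific entry.

The insert is the Meis1a isoform of Mus musculus Meis1 (also known as Evi8), a TALE-class homeodomain transcription factor that partners with Pbx proteins. It was cloned by restriction digestion between the EcoRI and XhoI sites, both of which remain intact, so the insert can be excised or transferred. This places the coding sequence downstream of, and in frame with, the backbone-encoded N-terminal GST tag. The GST moiety allows affinity capture of the fusion on glutathione resin, making the construct suited to purifying recombinant Meis1a and to GST pull-down or in vitro binding assays. This fits the associated study, which examined competition between Prep1 and Meis1 for Pbx1 binding and its effects on protein stability and tumorigenesis, although the record itself states the purpose only as bacterial expression of GST-Meis1a.
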