Addgene plasmid #78144: pGEX6p-Meis1a
Purpose: bacterial expression of GST-Meis1a
Depositing lab: Francesco Blasi. Depositing organization: IFOM Fondazione, Italy. Publication: Prep1 and Meis1 competition for Pbx1 binding regulates protein stability and tumorigenesis. Dardaei L, Longobardi E, Blasi F. Proc Natl Acad Sci U S A. 2014 Mar 11;111(10):E896-905. doi: 10.1073/pnas.1321200111. Epub 2014 Feb 27. PubMed 24578510.
Backbone
  Vector backbone: pGEX-6p-1
  Backbone manufacturer: GE Healthcare
  Vector type: Bacterial Expression
Growth in bacteria
  Bacterial resistance: Ampicillin, 100 μg/mL
  Growth temperature: 37°C
  Growth strain: DH5alpha
  Copy number: Unknown
Gene/Insert
  Gene/Insert name: Meis1a
  Species: M. musculus (mouse)
  Entrez Gene: Meis1 (a.k.a. C530044H18Rik, Evi8)
  Tag / fusion protein: GST (N terminal on backbone)
  Cloning method: Restriction Enzyme; 5′ cloning site EcoRI (not destroyed); 3′ cloning site XhoI (not destroyed)
  Sequencing primers: 5′ pGEX5'; 3′ pGEX3'
Terms and licenses: Academic/Nonprofit Terms; Industry Terms: Not Available to Industry
How to cite: pGEX6p-Meis1a was a gift from Francesco Blasi (Addgene plasmid # 78144 ; http://n2t.net/addgene:78144 ; RRID:Addgene_78144)
